Addgene plasmid #135439: pCDF11-SFPQ(214-535)
Purpose: Expresses SFPQ 214-535 with TEV-cleavable hexahistidine tag
Depositing lab: Charles Bond. Depositing organization: University of Western Australia. Publication: The structure of human SFPQ reveals a coiled-coil mediated polymer essential for functional aggregation in gene regulation. Lee M, Sadowska A, Bekere I, Ho D, Gully BS, Lu Y, Iyer KS, Trewhella J, Fox AH, Bond CS. Nucleic Acids Res. 2015 Apr 20;43(7):3826-40. doi: 10.1093/nar/gkv156. Epub 2015 Mar 12. PubMed 25765647.
Backbone
  Vector backbone: pCDF11
  Backbone manufacturer: EMBL
  Backbone size w/o insert (bp): 3584
  Total vector size (bp): 4544
  Vector type: Bacterial Expression
Growth in bacteria
  Bacterial resistance: Spectinomycin, 50 μg/mL
  Growth temperature: 37°C
  Growth strain: DH5alpha
  Copy number: Unknown
Gene/Insert
  Gene/Insert name: splicing factor proline and glutamine rich
  Species: H. sapiens (human)
  Insert size (bp): 700
  GenBank ID: NM_005066.3 6421
  Entrez Gene: SFPQ (a.k.a. POMP100, PPP1R140, PSF)
  Promoter: T7
  Tag / fusion protein: Hexahistidine (N terminal on insert)
  Cloning method: Restriction Enzyme; 5′ cloning site NcoI (unknown if destroyed); 3′ cloning site XhoI (unknown if destroyed)
  Sequencing primers: 5′ CATgCCATgggCgggCCgAAgCCAgg; 3′ CCgCTCgAgCTgCAg TTACAAAAgATTTgCCTg
Terms and licenses: Academic/Nonprofit Terms; Industry Terms: Not Available to Industry
How to cite: pCDF11-SFPQ(214-535) was a gift from Charles Bond (Addgene plasmid # 135439 ; http://n2t.net/addgene:135439 ; RRID:Addgene_135439)
