[The description below was written by a language model from this plasmid's Addgene catalogue record and pLannotate feature annotations shown in this document.]
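Description:
pCDF11-SFPQ(214-535) is a bacterial expression plasmid built on the pCDF11 backbone for T7-driven production of a fragment of human SFPQ (splicing factor proline and glutamine rich, also known as PSF) spanning residues 214–535. It replicates in E. coli from the CloDF13 (CDF) origin, which is compatible with other common origin types and so allows the plasmid to be kept alongside a second expression vector in the same cell. Selection is by spectinomycin through the aadA (SmR) aminoglycoside adenylyltransferase gene, annotated here downstream of an AmpR-type promoter. Short matches to a tetracycline resistance gene in the feature table are only backbone remnants, not a functional marker.

The expression cassette consists of a T7 promoter followed by a lac operator and the phage T7 gene 10 ribosome binding site. The plasmid also carries lacI, so transcription is repressed until induction with IPTG in a host that supplies T7 RNA polymerase. The reading frame begins with a hexahistidine tag and a TEV protease recognition site, followed by the SFPQ fragment, which was cloned between NcoI and XhoI. This arrangement permits nickel-affinity purification and subsequent removal of the tag. The S-Tag fragment and T7 terminator lie downstream of the insert; the S-Tag is presumably residual vector sequence beyond the insert's end rather than part of the product. The catalogue lists an insert size of 700 bp, whereas the annotated SFPQ match covers about 920 bp and the difference between total and backbone sizes is about 960 bp, which fits a 322-residue fragment better. The associated publication concerns the structure of human SFPQ and its coiled-coil-mediated polymerisation, which suggests use in producing recombinant protein for structural and biophysical work.
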