Features (pLannotate 1.2.2; 17 found; start..end, strand, type, name):
     22..63      +  CDS            S-Tag (fragment): affinity and epitope tag derived from pancreatic ribonuclease A
     93..110     +  CDS            SET1 (fragment): solubility-enhancement tag derived from T7 phage gene 10B
    118..165     +  terminator     T7 terminator: transcription terminator for bacteriophage T7 RNA polymerase
    336..1127    -  CDS            SmR: aminoglycoside adenylyltransferase (Murphy, 1985); aadA; confers resistance to spectinomycin and streptomycin
   1128..1219    -  promoter       AmpR promoter: bla
   1267..2005    -  rep_origin     CloDF13 ori: Plasmids containing the CloDF13 (CDF) origin of replication can be propagated in E. coli cells that contain additional plasmids with compatible origins.
   2102..2166    -  CDS            TcR (fragment): tetracycline efflux protein; tet; confers resistance to tetracycline
   2181..2202    -  protein_bind   CAP binding site: CAP binding activates transcription in the presence of cAMP. E. coli catabolite activator protein
   2215..3297    -  CDS            lacI: lac repressor; lacI; The lac repressor binds to the lac operator to inhibit transcription in E. coli. This inhibition can be relieved by adding lactose or isopropyl-β-D-thiogalactopyranoside (IPTG).
   3298..3375    -  promoter       lacI promoter: lacI
   3383..3418    -  CDS            TcR (fragment): tetracycline efflux protein; tet; confers resistance to tetracycline
   3421..3439    +  promoter       T7 promoter: promoter for bacteriophage T7 RNA polymerase
   3440..3464    +  protein_bind   lac operator: The lac repressor binds to the lac operator to inhibit transcription in E. coli. This inhibition can be relieved by adding lactose or isopropyl-β-D-thiogalactopyranoside (IPTG). lac repressor encoded by lacI
   3479..3501    +  RBS            RBS: efficient ribosome binding site from bacteriophage T7 gene 10 (Olins and Rangwala, 1989)
   3514..3532    +  CDS            7xHis (fragment): 6xHis affinity tag
   3561..3581    +  CDS            capTEV™ (fragment): composite tag for in vivo biotinylation, TEV protease cleavage, and 6xHis tagging
   3637..4554    +  CDS            SFPQ (fragment): SFPQ_HUMAN - Also known as PSF. Experimental evidence at protein level: Swiss-Prot protein existence level 1. DNA- and RNA binding protein, involved in several nuclear processes. Essential pre-mRNA splicing factor required early in spliceosome formation and for splicing catalytic step II, probably as a heteromer with NONO. Binds to pre-mRNA in spliceosome C complex, and specifically binds to intronic polypyrimidine tracts. Involved in regulation of signal-induced alternative splicing. During splicing of PTPRC/CD45, a phosphorylated form is sequestered by THRAP3 from the pre-mRNA in resting T-c
>Addgene plasmid #135439 | pCDF11-SFPQ(214-535) | addgene full sequence | sequence record 271587 | Addgene NGS Result
TAACTGCAGCTCGAGTCTGGTAAAGAAACCGCTGCTGCGAAATTTGAACGCCAGCACATGGACTCGTCTA
CTAGCGCAGCTTAATTAACCTAGGCTGCTGCCACCGCTGAGCAATAACTAGCATAACCCCTTGGGGCCTC
TAAACGGGTCTTGAGGGGTTTTTTGCTGAAACCTCAGGCATTTGAGAAGCACACGGTCACACTGCTTCCG
GTAGTCAATAAACCGGTAAACCAGCAATAGACATAAGCGGCTATTTAACGACCCTGCCCTGAACCGACGA
CCGGGTCATCGTGGCCGGATCTTGCGGCCCCTCGGCTTGAACGAATTGTTAGACATTATTTGCCGACTAC
CTTGGTGATCTCGCCTTTCACGTAGTGGACAAATTCTTCCAACTGATCTGCGCGCGAGGCCAAGCGATCT
TCTTCTTGTCCAAGATAAGCCTGTCTAGCTTCAAGTATGACGGGCTGATACTGGGCCGGCAGGCGCTCCA
TTGCCCAGTCGGCAGCGACATCCTTCGGCGCGATTTTGCCGGTTACTGCGCTGTACCAAATGCGGGACAA
CGTAAGCACTACATTTCGCTCATCGCCAGCCCAGTCGGGCGGCGAGTTCCATAGCGTTAAGGTTTCATTT
AGCGCCTCAAATAGATCCTGTTCAGGAACCGGATCAAAGAGTTCCTCCGCCGCTGGACCTACCAAGGCAA
CGCTATGTTCTCTTGCTTTTGTCAGCAAGATAGCCAGATCAATGTCGATCGTGGCTGGCTCGAAGATACC
TGCAAGAATGTCATTGCGCTGCCATTCTCCAAATTGCAGTTCGCGCTTAGCTGGATAACGCCACGGAATG
ATGTCGTCGTGCACAACAATGGTGACTTCTACAGCGCGGAGAATCTCGCTCTCTCCAGGGGAAGCCGAAG
TTTCCAAAAGGTCGTTGATCAAAGCTCGCCGCGTTGTTTCATCAAGCCTTACGGTCACCGTAACCAGCAA
ATCAATATCACTGTGTGGCTTCAGGCCGCCATCCACTGCGGAGCCGTACAAATGTACGGCCAGCAACGTC
GGTTCGAGATGGCGCTCGATGACGCCAACTACCTCTGATAGTTGAGTCGATACTTCGGCGATCACCGCTT
CCCTCATACTCTTCCTTTTTCAATATTATTGAAGCATTTATCAGGGTTATTGTCTCATGAGCGGATACAT
ATTTGAATGTATTTAGAAAAATAAACAAATAGCTAGCTCACTCGGTCGCTACGCTCCGGGCGTGAGACTG
CGGCGGGCGCTGCGGACACATACAAAGTTACCCACAGATTCCGTGGATAAGCAGGGGACTAACATGTGAG
GCAAAACAGCAGGGCCGCGCCGGTGGCGTTTTTCCATAGGCTCCGCCCTCCTGCCAGAGTTCACATAAAC
AGACGCTTTTCCGGTGCATCTGTGGGAGCCGTGAGGCTCAACCATGAATCTGACAGTACGGGCGAAACCC
GACAGGACTTAAAGATCCCCACCGTTTCCGGCGGGTCGCTCCCTCTTGCGCTCTCCTGTTCCGACCCTGC
CGTTTACCGGATACCTGTTCCGCCTTTCTCCCTTACGGGAAGTGTGGCGCTTTCTCATAGCTCACACACT
GGTATCTCGGCTCGGTGTAGGTCGTTCGCTCCAAGCTGGGCTGTAAGCAAGAACTCCCCGTTCAGCCCGA
CTGCTGCGCCTTATCCGGTAACTGTTCACTTGAGTCCAACCCGGAAAAGCACGGTAAAACGCCACTGGCA
GCAGCCATTGGTAACTGGGAGTTCGCAGAGGATTTGTTTAGCTAAACACGCGGTTGCTCTTGAAGTGTGC
GCCAAAGTCCGGCTACACTGGAAGGACAGATTTGGTTGCTGTGCTCTGCGAAAGCCAGTTACCACGGTTA
AGCAGTTCCCCAACTGACTTAACCTTCGATCAAACCACCTCCCCAGGTGGTTTTTTCGTTTACAGGGCAA
AAGATTACGCGCAGAAAAAAAGGATCTCAAGAAGATCCTTTGATCTTTTCTACTGAACCGCTCTAGATTT
CAGTGCAATTTATCTCTTCAAATGTAGCACCTGAAGTCAGCCCCATACGATATAAGTTGTAATTCTCATG
TTAGTCATGCCCCGCGCCCACCGGAAGGAGCTGACTGGGTTGAAGGCTCTCAAGGGCATCGGTCGAGATC
CCGGTGCCTAATGAGTGAGCTAACTTACATTAATTGCGTTGCGCTCACTGCCCGCTTTCCAGTCGGGAAA
CCTGTCGTGCCAGCTGCATTAATGAATCGGCCAACGCGCGGGGAGAGGCGGTTTGCGTATTGGGCGCCAG
GGTGGTTTTTCTTTTCACCAGTGAGACGGGCAACAGCTGATTGCCCTTCACCGCCTGGCCCTGAGAGAGT
TGCAGCAAGCGGTCCACGCTGGTTTGCCCCAGCAGGCGAAAATCCTGTTTGATGGTGGTTAACGGCGGGA
TATAACATGAGCTGTCTTCGGTATCGTCGTATCCCACTACCGAGATGTCCGCACCAACGCGCAGCCCGGA
CTCGGTAATGGCGCGCATTGCGCCCAGCGCCATCTGATCGTTGGCAACCAGCATCGCAGTGGGAACGATG
CCCTCATTCAGCATTTGCATGGTTTGTTGAAAACCGGACATGGCACTCCAGTCGCCTTCCCGTTCCGCTA
TCGGCTGAATTTGATTGCGAGTGAGATATTTATGCCAGCCAGCCAGACGCAGACGCGCCGAGACAGAACT
TAATGGGCCCGCTAACAGCGCGATTTGCTGGTGACCCAATGCGACCAGATGCTCCACGCCCAGTCGCGTA
CCGTCTTCATGGGAGAAAATAATACTGTTGATGGGTGTCTGGTCAGAGACATCAAGAAATAACGCCGGAA
CATTAGTGCAGGCAGCTTCCACAGCAATGGCATCCTGGTCATCCAGCGGATAGTTAATGATCAGCCCACT
GACGCGTTGCGCGAGAAGATTGTGCACCGCCGCTTTACAGGCTTCGACGCCGCTTCGTTCTACCATCGAC
ACCACCACGCTGGCACCCAGTTGATCGGCGCGAGATTTAATCGCCGCGACAATTTGCGACGGCGCGTGCA
GGGCCAGACTGGAGGTGGCAACGCCAATCAGCAACGACTGTTTGCCCGCCAGTTGTTGTGCCACGCGGTT
GGGAATGTAATTCAGCTCCGCCATCGCCGCTTCCACTTTTTCCCGCGTTTTCGCAGAAACGTGGCTGGCC
TGGTTCACCACGCGGGAAACGGTCTGATAAGAGACACCGGCATACTCTGCGACATCGTATAACGTTACTG
GTTTCACATTCACCACCCTGAATTGACTCTCTTCCGGGCGCTATCATGCCATACCGCGAAAGGTTTTGCG
CCATTCGATGGTGTCCGGGATCTCGACGCTCTCCCTTATGCGACTCCTGCATTAGGAAATTAATACGACT
CACTATAGGGGAATTGTGAGCGGATAACAATTCCCCTGTAGAAATAATTTTGTTTAACTTTAATAAGGAG
ATATACCATGAAACATCACCATCACCATCACCCCATGAGCGATTACGACATCCCCACTACTGAGAATCTT
TATTTTCAGGGCGCCATGGGCGGGCCGAAGCCAGGTGGCGGCCCGGGCCTAAGTACGCCTGGCGGCCACC
CCAAGCCGCCGCATCGAGGCGGCGGGGAGCCCCGCGGGGGCCGCCAGCACCACCCGCCCTACCACCAGCA
GCATCACCAGGGGCCCCCGCCCGGCGGGCCCGGCGGCCGCAGCGAGGAGAAGATCTCGGACTCGGAGGGG
TTTAAAGCCAATTTGTCTCTCTTGAGGAGGCCTGGAGAGAAAACTTACACACAGCGATGTCGGTTGTTTG
TTGGGAATCTACCTGCTGATATCACGGAGGATGAGTTCAAAAGACTATTTGCTAAATATGGAGAACCAGG
AGAAGTTTTTATCAACAAAGGCAAAGGATTCGGATTTATTAAGCTTGAATCTAGAGCTTTGGCTGAAATT
GCCAAAGCCGAACTGGATGATACACCCATGAGAGGTAGACAGCTTCGAGTTCGCTTTGCCACACATGCTG
CTGCCCTTTCTGTTCGTAATCTTTCACCTTATGTTTCCAATGAACTGTTGGAAGAAGCCTTTAGCCAATT
TGGTCCTATTGAAAGGGCTGTTGTAATAGTGGATGATCGTGGAAGATCTACAGGGAAAGGCATTGTTGAA
TTTGCTTCTAAGCCAGCAGCAAGAAAGGCATTTGAACGATGCAGTGAAGGTGTTTTCTTACTGACGACAA
CTCCTCGTCCAGTCATTGTGGAACCACTTGAACAACTAGATGATGAAGATGGTCTTCCTGAAAAACTTGC
CCAGAAGAATCCAATGTATCAAAAGGAGAGAGAAACCCCTCCTCGTTTTGCCCAGCATGGCACGTTTGAG
TACGAATATTCTCAGCGATGGAAGTCTTTGGATGAAATGGAAAAACAGCAAAGGGAACAAGTTGAAAAAA
ACATGAAAGATGCAAAAGACAAATTGGAAAGTGAAATGGAAGATGCCTATCATGAACATCAGGCAAATCT
TTTG
